Addgene plasmid #125653: pCMV-ABEmax(TadA E59A, TadA*D108W)
Purpose: pCMV-ABEmax(TadA E59A, TadA*D108W) in mammalian cells
Depositing lab: David Liu. Depositing organization: Broad Institute. Publication: Analysis and minimization of cellular RNA editing by DNA adenine base editors. Rees HA, Wilson C, Doman JL, Liu DR. Sci Adv. 2019 May 8;5(5):eaax5717. doi: 10.1126/sciadv.aax5717. eCollection 2019 May. PubMed 31086823.
Backbone
  Vector backbone: CMV
  Vector type: Mammalian Expression
Growth in bacteria
  Bacterial resistance: Ampicillin, 100 μg/mL
  Growth temperature: 37°C
  Growth strain: DH5alpha
  Copy number: Unknown
Gene/Insert
  Gene/Insert name: ABEmax(TadA E59A TadA* D108W)
  Species: H. sapiens (human)
Terms and licenses: Academic/Nonprofit Terms; Industry Terms: Not Available to Industry
How to cite: pCMV-ABEmax(TadA E59A, TadA*D108W) was a gift from David Liu (Addgene plasmid # 125653 ; http://n2t.net/addgene:125653 ; RRID:Addgene_125653)
