[The description below was written by a language model from this plasmid's Addgene catalogue record and pLannotate feature annotations shown in this document.]
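Description:
pCMV-ABEmax(TadA E59A, TadA*D108W) is an 8,811-bp mammalian expression plasmid encoding a variant of the ABEmax adenine base editor. It is maintained in E. coli through a high-copy ColE1/pUC-type origin and selected with ampicillin via the β-lactamase gene and its native promoter. No mammalian selection marker is annotated, which is consistent with transient transfection. Remnants of cloning-vector sequence (lac promoter/operator, CAP site, a lacI fragment, short SV40 promoter and MCS fragments, and a bom fragment) lie in the backbone and have no evident role in the payload.

The expression cassette runs from the human CMV immediate-early enhancer and promoter to a bovine growth hormone polyadenylation signal. A T7 promoter sits just upstream of the coding region and could support in vitro transcription. The open reading frame consists of two tandem copies of E. coli TadA, the tRNA adenosine deaminase, followed by Streptococcus pyogenes Cas9. The annotation splits Cas9 into an N-terminal portion carrying D10A and a C-terminal portion. As the name indicates, the first TadA carries E59A and the second, evolved TadA* carries D108W. The feature tables do not annotate these substitutions, nor any linkers or nuclear localization signals. The catalogue lists the insert species as human, although the annotated coding parts are bacterial in origin.

No guide RNA cassette is present, so a guide would have to be supplied separately. The associated publication concerns analysis and minimization of cellular RNA editing by DNA adenine base editors, so this construct belongs to a set of deaminase mutants tested for that purpose. The depositor and sequencing-derived records are the same length with the same features, differing only in the start coordinate.
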