Features (pLannotate 1.2.2; 18 found; start..end, strand, type, name):
    132..335     +  promoter       CMV promoter: human cytomegalovirus (CMV) immediate early promoter
    377..395     +  promoter       T7 promoter: promoter for bacteriophage T7 RNA polymerase
    466..942     +  CDS            tadA: TADA_ECOLI - Also known as yfhC. Experimental evidence at protein level: Swiss-Prot protein existence level 1. Catalyzes the deamination of adenosine to inosine at the wobble position 34 of tRNA(Arg2). Essential for cell viability. From Escherichia coli (strain K12).
   1063..1554    +  CDS            tadA: TADA_ECOLI - Also known as yfhC. Experimental evidence at protein level: Swiss-Prot protein existence level 1. Catalyzes the deamination of adenosine to inosine at the wobble position 34 of tRNA(Arg2). Essential for cell viability. From Escherichia coli (strain K12).
   1654..3255    +  CDS            dCas9(N): N-terminal portion of catalytically inactive Streptococcus pyogenes dCas9 carrying the D10A mutation (Zetsche et al., 2015)
   3256..5750    +  CDS            Cas9(C) (fragment): C-terminal portion of Streptococcus pyogenes Cas9 (Zetsche et al., 2015)
   5872..6096    +  polyA_signal   bGH poly(A) signal: bovine growth hormone polyadenylation signal
   6100..6121    +  promoter       SV40 promoter (fragment): SV40 enhancer and early promoter
   6126..6142    +  misc_feature   MCS (fragment): pBluescript multiple cloning site
   6191..6207    -  protein_bind   lac operator: The lac repressor binds to the lac operator to inhibit transcription in E. coli. This inhibition can be relieved by adding lactose or isopropyl-β-D-thiogalactopyranoside (IPTG). lac repressor encoded by lacI
   6215..6245    -  promoter       lac promoter: promoter for the E. coli lac operon
   6260..6281    -  protein_bind   CAP binding site: CAP binding activates transcription in the presence of cAMP. E. coli catabolite activator protein
   6294..6386    -  CDS            lacI (fragment): lac repressor; lacI; The lac repressor binds to the lac operator to inhibit transcription in E. coli. This inhibition can be relieved by adding lactose or isopropyl-β-D-thiogalactopyranoside (IPTG).
   6569..7157    -  rep_origin     ori: high-copy-number ColE1/pMB1/pBR322/pUC origin of replication
   7328..8188    -  CDS            AmpR: β-lactamase; bla; confers resistance to ampicillin, carbenicillin, and related antibiotics
   8189..8293    -  promoter       AmpR promoter: bla
   8364..8408    -  misc_feature   bom (fragment): basis of mobility region from pBR322
   8563..131     +  enhancer       CMV enhancer (across the origin): human cytomegalovirus immediate early enhancer
>Addgene plasmid #125653 | pCMV-ABEmax(TadA E59A, TadA*D108W) | depositor full sequence | sequence record 240558 | pCMV-ABEmax(TadA E59A, TadA*D108W) sequence 8811 bps
ATATGCCAAGTACGCCCCCTATTGACGTCAATGACGGTAAATGGCCCGCCTGGCATTATGCCCAGTACAT
GACCTTATGGGACTTTCCTACTTGGCAGTACATCTACGTATTAGTCATCGCTATTACCATGGTGATGCGG
TTTTGGCAGTACATCAATGGGCGTGGATAGCGGTTTGACTCACGGGGATTTCCAAGTCTCCACCCCATTG
ACGTCAATGGGAGTTTGTTTTGGCACCAAAATCAACGGGACTTTCCAAAATGTCGTAACAACTCCGCCCC
ATTGACGCAAATGGGCGGTAGGCGTGTACGGTGGGAGGTCTATATAAGCAGAGCTGGTTTAGTGAACCGT
CAGATCCGCTAGAGATCCGCGGCCGCTAATACGACTCACTATAGGGAGAGCCGCCACCATGAAACGGACA
GCCGACGGAAGCGAGTTCGAGTCACCAAAGAAGAAGCGGAAAGTCTCTGAAGTCGAGTTTAGCCACGAGT
ATTGGATGAGGCACGCACTGACCCTGGCAAAGCGAGCATGGGATGAAAGAGAAGTCCCCGTGGGCGCCGT
GCTGGTGCACAACAATAGAGTGATCGGAGAGGGATGGAACAGGCCAATCGGCCGCCACGACCCTACCGCA
CACGCAGCGATCATGGCACTGAGGCAGGGAGGCCTGGTCATGCAGAATTACCGCCTGATCGATGCCACCC
TGTATGTGACACTGGAGCCATGCGTGATGTGCGCAGGAGCAATGATCCACAGCAGGATCGGAAGAGTGGT
GTTCGGAGCACGGGACGCCAAGACCGGCGCAGCAGGCTCCCTGATGGATGTGCTGCACCACCCCGGCATG
AACCACCGGGTGGAGATCACAGAGGGAATCCTGGCAGACGAGTGCGCCGCCCTGCTGAGCGATTTCTTTA
GAATGCGGAGACAGGAGATCAAGGCCCAGAAGAAGGCACAGAGCTCCACCGACTCTGGAGGATCTAGCGG
AGGATCCTCTGGAAGCGAGACACCAGGCACAAGCGAGTCCGCCACACCAGAGAGCTCCGGCGGCTCCTCC
GGAGGATCCTCTGAGGTGGAGTTTTCCCACGAGTACTGGATGAGACATGCCCTGACCCTGGCCAAGAGGG
CACGCGATGAGAGGGAGGTGCCTGTGGGAGCCGTGCTGGTGCTGAACAATAGAGTGATCGGCGAGGGCTG
GAACAGAGCCATCGGCCTGCACGACCCAACAGCCCATGCCGAAATTATGGCCCTGAGACAGGGCGGCCTG
GTCATGCAGAACTACAGACTGATTGACGCCACCCTGTACGTGACATTCGAGCCTTGCGTGATGTGCGCCG
GCGCCATGATCCACTCTAGGATCGGCCGCGTGGTGTTTGGCGTGAGGTGGGCAAAAACCGGCGCCGCAGG
CTCCCTGATGGACGTGCTGCACTACCCCGGCATGAATCACCGCGTCGAAATTACCGAGGGAATCCTGGCA
GATGAATGTGCCGCCCTGCTGTGCTATTTCTTTCGGATGCCTAGACAGGTGTTCAATGCTCAGAAGAAGG
CCCAGAGCTCCACCGACTCCGGAGGATCTAGCGGAGGCTCCTCTGGCTCTGAGACACCTGGCACAAGCGA
GAGCGCAACACCTGAAAGCAGCGGGGGCAGCAGCGGGGGGTCAGACAAGAAGTACAGCATCGGCCTGGCC
ATCGGCACCAACTCTGTGGGCTGGGCCGTGATCACCGACGAGTACAAGGTGCCCAGCAAGAAATTCAAGG
TGCTGGGCAACACCGACCGGCACAGCATCAAGAAGAACCTGATCGGAGCCCTGCTGTTCGACAGCGGCGA
AACAGCCGAGGCCACCCGGCTGAAGAGAACCGCCAGAAGAAGATACACCAGACGGAAGAACCGGATCTGC
TATCTGCAAGAGATCTTCAGCAACGAGATGGCCAAGGTGGACGACAGCTTCTTCCACAGACTGGAAGAGT
CCTTCCTGGTGGAAGAGGATAAGAAGCACGAGCGGCACCCCATCTTCGGCAACATCGTGGACGAGGTGGC
CTACCACGAGAAGTACCCCACCATCTACCACCTGAGAAAGAAACTGGTGGACAGCACCGACAAGGCCGAC
CTGCGGCTGATCTATCTGGCCCTGGCCCACATGATCAAGTTCCGGGGCCACTTCCTGATCGAGGGCGACC
TGAACCCCGACAACAGCGACGTGGACAAGCTGTTCATCCAGCTGGTGCAGACCTACAACCAGCTGTTCGA
GGAAAACCCCATCAACGCCAGCGGCGTGGACGCCAAGGCCATCCTGTCTGCCAGACTGAGCAAGAGCAGA
CGGCTGGAAAATCTGATCGCCCAGCTGCCCGGCGAGAAGAAGAATGGCCTGTTCGGAAACCTGATTGCCC
TGAGCCTGGGCCTGACCCCCAACTTCAAGAGCAACTTCGACCTGGCCGAGGATGCCAAACTGCAGCTGAG
CAAGGACACCTACGACGACGACCTGGACAACCTGCTGGCCCAGATCGGCGACCAGTACGCCGACCTGTTT
CTGGCCGCCAAGAACCTGTCCGACGCCATCCTGCTGAGCGACATCCTGAGAGTGAACACCGAGATCACCA
AGGCCCCCCTGAGCGCCTCTATGATCAAGAGATACGACGAGCACCACCAGGACCTGACCCTGCTGAAAGC
TCTCGTGCGGCAGCAGCTGCCTGAGAAGTACAAAGAGATTTTCTTCGACCAGAGCAAGAACGGCTACGCC
GGCTACATTGACGGCGGAGCCAGCCAGGAAGAGTTCTACAAGTTCATCAAGCCCATCCTGGAAAAGATGG
ACGGCACCGAGGAACTGCTCGTGAAGCTGAACAGAGAGGACCTGCTGCGGAAGCAGCGGACCTTCGACAA
CGGCAGCATCCCCCACCAGATCCACCTGGGAGAGCTGCACGCCATTCTGCGGCGGCAGGAAGATTTTTAC
CCATTCCTGAAGGACAACCGGGAAAAGATCGAGAAGATCCTGACCTTCCGCATCCCCTACTACGTGGGCC
CTCTGGCCAGGGGAAACAGCAGATTCGCCTGGATGACCAGAAAGAGCGAGGAAACCATCACCCCCTGGAA
CTTCGAGGAAGTGGTGGACAAGGGCGCTTCCGCCCAGAGCTTCATCGAGCGGATGACCAACTTCGATAAG
AACCTGCCCAACGAGAAGGTGCTGCCCAAGCACAGCCTGCTGTACGAGTACTTCACCGTGTATAACGAGC
TGACCAAAGTGAAATACGTGACCGAGGGAATGAGAAAGCCCGCCTTCCTGAGCGGCGAGCAGAAAAAGGC
CATCGTGGACCTGCTGTTCAAGACCAACCGGAAAGTGACCGTGAAGCAGCTGAAAGAGGACTACTTCAAG
AAAATCGAGTGCTTCGACTCCGTGGAAATCTCCGGCGTGGAAGATCGGTTCAACGCCTCCCTGGGCACAT
ACCACGATCTGCTGAAAATTATCAAGGACAAGGACTTCCTGGACAATGAGGAAAACGAGGACATTCTGGA
AGATATCGTGCTGACCCTGACACTGTTTGAGGACAGAGAGATGATCGAGGAACGGCTGAAAACCTATGCC
CACCTGTTCGACGACAAAGTGATGAAGCAGCTGAAGCGGCGGAGATACACCGGCTGGGGCAGGCTGAGCC
GGAAGCTGATCAACGGCATCCGGGACAAGCAGTCCGGCAAGACAATCCTGGATTTCCTGAAGTCCGACGG
CTTCGCCAACAGAAACTTCATGCAGCTGATCCACGACGACAGCCTGACCTTTAAAGAGGACATCCAGAAA
GCCCAGGTGTCCGGCCAGGGCGATAGCCTGCACGAGCACATTGCCAATCTGGCCGGCAGCCCCGCCATTA
AGAAGGGCATCCTGCAGACAGTGAAGGTGGTGGACGAGCTCGTGAAAGTGATGGGCCGGCACAAGCCCGA
GAACATCGTGATCGAAATGGCCAGAGAGAACCAGACCACCCAGAAGGGACAGAAGAACAGCCGCGAGAGA
ATGAAGCGGATCGAAGAGGGCATCAAAGAGCTGGGCAGCCAGATCCTGAAAGAACACCCCGTGGAAAACA
CCCAGCTGCAGAACGAGAAGCTGTACCTGTACTACCTGCAGAATGGGCGGGATATGTACGTGGACCAGGA
ACTGGACATCAACCGGCTGTCCGACTACGATGTGGACCATATCGTGCCTCAGAGCTTTCTGAAGGACGAC
TCCATCGACAACAAGGTGCTGACCAGAAGCGACAAGAACCGGGGCAAGAGCGACAACGTGCCCTCCGAAG
AGGTCGTGAAGAAGATGAAGAACTACTGGCGGCAGCTGCTGAACGCCAAGCTGATTACCCAGAGAAAGTT
CGACAATCTGACCAAGGCCGAGAGAGGCGGCCTGAGCGAACTGGATAAGGCCGGCTTCATCAAGAGACAG
CTGGTGGAAACCCGGCAGATCACAAAGCACGTGGCACAGATCCTGGACTCCCGGATGAACACTAAGTACG
ACGAGAATGACAAGCTGATCCGGGAAGTGAAAGTGATCACCCTGAAGTCCAAGCTGGTGTCCGATTTCCG
GAAGGATTTCCAGTTTTACAAAGTGCGCGAGATCAACAACTACCACCACGCCCACGACGCCTACCTGAAC
GCCGTCGTGGGAACCGCCCTGATCAAAAAGTACCCTAAGCTGGAAAGCGAGTTCGTGTACGGCGACTACA
AGGTGTACGACGTGCGGAAGATGATCGCCAAGAGCGAGCAGGAAATCGGCAAGGCTACCGCCAAGTACTT
CTTCTACAGCAACATCATGAACTTTTTCAAGACCGAGATTACCCTGGCCAACGGCGAGATCCGGAAGCGG
CCTCTGATCGAGACAAACGGCGAAACCGGGGAGATCGTGTGGGATAAGGGCCGGGATTTTGCCACCGTGC
GGAAAGTGCTGAGCATGCCCCAAGTGAATATCGTGAAAAAGACCGAGGTGCAGACAGGCGGCTTCAGCAA
AGAGTCTATCCTGCCCAAGAGGAACAGCGATAAGCTGATCGCCAGAAAGAAGGACTGGGACCCTAAGAAG
TACGGCGGCTTCGACAGCCCCACCGTGGCCTATTCTGTGCTGGTGGTGGCCAAAGTGGAAAAGGGCAAGT
CCAAGAAACTGAAGAGTGTGAAAGAGCTGCTGGGGATCACCATCATGGAAAGAAGCAGCTTCGAGAAGAA
TCCCATCGACTTTCTGGAAGCCAAGGGCTACAAAGAAGTGAAAAAGGACCTGATCATCAAGCTGCCTAAG
TACTCCCTGTTCGAGCTGGAAAACGGCCGGAAGAGAATGCTGGCCTCTGCCGGCGAACTGCAGAAGGGAA
ACGAACTGGCCCTGCCCTCCAAATATGTGAACTTCCTGTACCTGGCCAGCCACTATGAGAAGCTGAAGGG
CTCCCCCGAGGATAATGAGCAGAAACAGCTGTTTGTGGAACAGCACAAGCACTACCTGGACGAGATCATC
GAGCAGATCAGCGAGTTCTCCAAGAGAGTGATCCTGGCCGACGCTAATCTGGACAAAGTGCTGTCCGCCT
ACAACAAGCACCGGGATAAGCCCATCAGAGAGCAGGCCGAGAATATCATCCACCTGTTTACCCTGACCAA
TCTGGGAGCCCCTGCCGCCTTCAAGTACTTTGACACCACCATCGACCGGAAGAGGTACACCAGCACCAAA
GAGGTGCTGGACGCCACCCTGATCCACCAGAGCATCACCGGCCTGTACGAGACACGGATCGACCTGTCTC
AGCTGGGAGGTGACTCTGGCGGCTCAAAAAGAACCGCCGACGGCAGCGAATTCGAGCCCAAGAAGAAGAG
GAAAGTCTAACCGGTCATCATCACCATCACCATTGAGTTTAAACCCGCTGATCAGCCTCGACTGTGCCTT
CTAGTTGCCAGCCATCTGTTGTTTGCCCCTCCCCCGTGCCTTCCTTGACCCTGGAAGGTGCCACTCCCAC
TGTCCTTTCCTAATAAAATGAGGAAATTGCATCGCATTGTCTGAGTAGGTGTCATTCTATTCTGGGGGGT
GGGGTGGGGCAGGACAGCAAGGGGGAGGATTGGGAAGACAATAGCAGGCATGCTGGGGATGCGGTGGGCT
CTATGGCTTCTGAGGCGGAAAGAACCAGCTGGGGCTCGATACCGTCGACCTCTAGCTAGAGCTTGGCGTA
ATCATGGTCATAGCTGTTTCCTGTGTGAAATTGTTATCCGCTCACAATTCCACACAACATACGAGCCGGA
AGCATAAAGTGTAAAGCCTAGGGTGCCTAATGAGTGAGCTAACTCACATTAATTGCGTTGCGCTCACTGC
CCGCTTTCCAGTCGGGAAACCTGTCGTGCCAGCTGCATTAATGAATCGGCCAACGCGCGGGGAGAGGCGG
TTTGCGTATTGGGCGCTCTTCCGCTTCCTCGCTCACTGACTCGCTGCGCTCGGTCGTTCGGCTGCGGCGA
GCGGTATCAGCTCACTCAAAGGCGGTAATACGGTTATCCACAGAATCAGGGGATAACGCAGGAAAGAACA
TGTGAGCAAAAGGCCAGCAAAAGGCCAGGAACCGTAAAAAGGCCGCGTTGCTGGCGTTTTTCCATAGGCT
CCGCCCCCCTGACGAGCATCACAAAAATCGACGCTCAAGTCAGAGGTGGCGAAACCCGACAGGACTATAA
AGATACCAGGCGTTTCCCCCTGGAAGCTCCCTCGTGCGCTCTCCTGTTCCGACCCTGCCGCTTACCGGAT
ACCTGTCCGCCTTTCTCCCTTCGGGAAGCGTGGCGCTTTCTCATAGCTCACGCTGTAGGTATCTCAGTTC
GGTGTAGGTCGTTCGCTCCAAGCTGGGCTGTGTGCACGAACCCCCCGTTCAGCCCGACCGCTGCGCCTTA
TCCGGTAACTATCGTCTTGAGTCCAACCCGGTAAGACACGACTTATCGCCACTGGCAGCAGCCACTGGTA
ACAGGATTAGCAGAGCGAGGTATGTAGGCGGTGCTACAGAGTTCTTGAAGTGGTGGCCTAACTACGGCTA
CACTAGAAGAACAGTATTTGGTATCTGCGCTCTGCTGAAGCCAGTTACCTTCGGAAAAAGAGTTGGTAGC
TCTTGATCCGGCAAACAAACCACCGCTGGTAGCGGTGGTTTTTTTGTTTGCAAGCAGCAGATTACGCGCA
GAAAAAAAGGATCTCAAGAAGATCCTTTGATCTTTTCTACGGGGTCTGACGCTCAGTGGAACGAAAACTC
ACGTTAAGGGATTTTGGTCATGAGATTATCAAAAAGGATCTTCACCTAGATCCTTTTAAATTAAAAATGA
AGTTTTAAATCAATCTAAAGTATATATGAGTAAACTTGGTCTGACAGTTACCAATGCTTAATCAGTGAGG
CACCTATCTCAGCGATCTGTCTATTTCGTTCATCCATAGTTGCCTGACTCCCCGTCGTGTAGATAACTAC
GATACGGGAGGGCTTACCATCTGGCCCCAGTGCTGCAATGATACCGCGAGACCCACGCTCACCGGCTCCA
GATTTATCAGCAATAAACCAGCCAGCCGGAAGGGCCGAGCGCAGAAGTGGTCCTGCAACTTTATCCGCCT
CCATCCAGTCTATTAATTGTTGCCGGGAAGCTAGAGTAAGTAGTTCGCCAGTTAATAGTTTGCGCAACGT
TGTTGCCATTGCTACAGGCATCGTGGTGTCACGCTCGTCGTTTGGTATGGCTTCATTCAGCTCCGGTTCC
CAACGATCAAGGCGAGTTACATGATCCCCCATGTTGTGCAAAAAAGCGGTTAGCTCCTTCGGTCCTCCGA
TCGTTGTCAGAAGTAAGTTGGCCGCAGTGTTATCACTCATGGTTATGGCAGCACTGCATAATTCTCTTAC
TGTCATGCCATCCGTAAGATGCTTTTCTGTGACTGGTGAGTACTCAACCAAGTCATTCTGAGAATAGTGT
ATGCGGCGACCGAGTTGCTCTTGCCCGGCGTCAATACGGGATAATACCGCGCCACATAGCAGAACTTTAA
AAGTGCTCATCATTGGAAAACGTTCTTCGGGGCGAAAACTCTCAAGGATCTTACCGCTGTTGAGATCCAG
TTCGATGTAACCCACTCGTGCACCCAACTGATCTTCAGCATCTTTTACTTTCACCAGCGTTTCTGGGTGA
GCAAAAACAGGAAGGCAAAATGCCGCAAAAAAGGGAATAAGGGCGACACGGAAATGTTGAATACTCATAC
TCTTCCTTTTTCAATATTATTGAAGCATTTATCAGGGTTATTGTCTCATGAGCGGATACATATTTGAATG
TATTTAGAAAAATAAACAAATAGGGGTTCCGCGCACATTTCCCCGAAAAGTGCCACCTGACGTCGACGGA
TCGGGAGATCGATCTCCCGATCCCCTAGGGTCGACTCTCAGTACAATCTGCTCTGATGCCGCATAGTTAA
GCCAGTATCTGCTCCCTGCTTGTGTGTTGGAGGTCGCTGAGTAGTGCGCGAGCAAAATTTAAGCTACAAC
AAGGCAAGGCTTGACCGACAATTGCATGAAGAATCTGCTTAGGGTTAGGCGTTTTGCGCTGCTTCGCGAT
GTACGGGCCAGATATACGCGTTGACATTGATTATTGACTAGTTATTAATAGTAATCAATTACGGGGTCAT
TAGTTCATAGCCCATATATGGAGTTCCGCGTTACATAACTTACGGTAAATGGCCCGCCTGGCTGACCGCC
CAACGACCCCCGCCCATTGACGTCAATAATGACGTATGTTCCCATAGTAACGCCAATAGGGACTTTCCAT
TGACGTCAATGGGTGGAGTATTTACGGTAAACTGCCCACTTGGCAGTACATCAAGTGTATC
