Features (pLannotate 1.2.2; 18 found; start..end, strand, type, name):
     74..453     +  enhancer       CMV enhancer: human cytomegalovirus immediate early enhancer
    454..657     +  promoter       CMV promoter: human cytomegalovirus (CMV) immediate early promoter
    699..717     +  promoter       T7 promoter: promoter for bacteriophage T7 RNA polymerase
    788..1264    +  CDS            tadA: TADA_ECOLI - Also known as yfhC. Experimental evidence at protein level: Swiss-Prot protein existence level 1. Catalyzes the deamination of adenosine to inosine at the wobble position 34 of tRNA(Arg2). Essential for cell viability. From Escherichia coli (strain K12).
   1385..1876    +  CDS            tadA: TADA_ECOLI - Also known as yfhC. Experimental evidence at protein level: Swiss-Prot protein existence level 1. Catalyzes the deamination of adenosine to inosine at the wobble position 34 of tRNA(Arg2). Essential for cell viability. From Escherichia coli (strain K12).
   1976..3577    +  CDS            dCas9(N): N-terminal portion of catalytically inactive Streptococcus pyogenes dCas9 carrying the D10A mutation (Zetsche et al., 2015)
   3578..6072    +  CDS            Cas9(C) (fragment): C-terminal portion of Streptococcus pyogenes Cas9 (Zetsche et al., 2015)
   6194..6418    +  polyA_signal   bGH poly(A) signal: bovine growth hormone polyadenylation signal
   6422..6443    +  promoter       SV40 promoter (fragment): SV40 enhancer and early promoter
   6448..6464    +  misc_feature   MCS (fragment): pBluescript multiple cloning site
   6513..6529    -  protein_bind   lac operator: The lac repressor binds to the lac operator to inhibit transcription in E. coli. This inhibition can be relieved by adding lactose or isopropyl-β-D-thiogalactopyranoside (IPTG). lac repressor encoded by lacI
   6537..6567    -  promoter       lac promoter: promoter for the E. coli lac operon
   6582..6603    -  protein_bind   CAP binding site: CAP binding activates transcription in the presence of cAMP. E. coli catabolite activator protein
   6616..6708    -  CDS            lacI (fragment): lac repressor; lacI; The lac repressor binds to the lac operator to inhibit transcription in E. coli. This inhibition can be relieved by adding lactose or isopropyl-β-D-thiogalactopyranoside (IPTG).
   6891..7479    -  rep_origin     ori: high-copy-number ColE1/pMB1/pBR322/pUC origin of replication
   7650..8510    -  CDS            AmpR: β-lactamase; bla; confers resistance to ampicillin, carbenicillin, and related antibiotics
   8511..8615    -  promoter       AmpR promoter: bla
   8686..8730    -  misc_feature   bom (fragment): basis of mobility region from pBR322
>Addgene plasmid #125653 | pCMV-ABEmax(TadA E59A, TadA*D108W) | addgene full sequence | sequence record 244319 | Addgene NGS Result
AATTGCATGAAGAATCTGCTTAGGGTTAGGCGTTTTGCGCTGCTTCGCGATGTACGGGCCAGATATACGC
GTTGACATTGATTATTGACTAGTTATTAATAGTAATCAATTACGGGGTCATTAGTTCATAGCCCATATAT
GGAGTTCCGCGTTACATAACTTACGGTAAATGGCCCGCCTGGCTGACCGCCCAACGACCCCCGCCCATTG
ACGTCAATAATGACGTATGTTCCCATAGTAACGCCAATAGGGACTTTCCATTGACGTCAATGGGTGGAGT
ATTTACGGTAAACTGCCCACTTGGCAGTACATCAAGTGTATCATATGCCAAGTACGCCCCCTATTGACGT
CAATGACGGTAAATGGCCCGCCTGGCATTATGCCCAGTACATGACCTTATGGGACTTTCCTACTTGGCAG
TACATCTACGTATTAGTCATCGCTATTACCATGGTGATGCGGTTTTGGCAGTACATCAATGGGCGTGGAT
AGCGGTTTGACTCACGGGGATTTCCAAGTCTCCACCCCATTGACGTCAATGGGAGTTTGTTTTGGCACCA
AAATCAACGGGACTTTCCAAAATGTCGTAACAACTCCGCCCCATTGACGCAAATGGGCGGTAGGCGTGTA
CGGTGGGAGGTCTATATAAGCAGAGCTGGTTTAGTGAACCGTCAGATCCGCTAGAGATCCGCGGCCGCTA
ATACGACTCACTATAGGGAGAGCCGCCACCATGAAACGGACAGCCGACGGAAGCGAGTTCGAGTCACCAA
AGAAGAAGCGGAAAGTCTCTGAAGTCGAGTTTAGCCACGAGTATTGGATGAGGCACGCACTGACCCTGGC
AAAGCGAGCATGGGATGAAAGAGAAGTCCCCGTGGGCGCCGTGCTGGTGCACAACAATAGAGTGATCGGA
GAGGGATGGAACAGGCCAATCGGCCGCCACGACCCTACCGCACACGCAGCGATCATGGCACTGAGGCAGG
GAGGCCTGGTCATGCAGAATTACCGCCTGATCGATGCCACCCTGTATGTGACACTGGAGCCATGCGTGAT
GTGCGCAGGAGCAATGATCCACAGCAGGATCGGAAGAGTGGTGTTCGGAGCACGGGACGCCAAGACCGGC
GCAGCAGGCTCCCTGATGGATGTGCTGCACCACCCCGGCATGAACCACCGGGTGGAGATCACAGAGGGAA
TCCTGGCAGACGAGTGCGCCGCCCTGCTGAGCGATTTCTTTAGAATGCGGAGACAGGAGATCAAGGCCCA
GAAGAAGGCACAGAGCTCCACCGACTCTGGAGGATCTAGCGGAGGATCCTCTGGAAGCGAGACACCAGGC
ACAAGCGAGTCCGCCACACCAGAGAGCTCCGGCGGCTCCTCCGGAGGATCCTCTGAGGTGGAGTTTTCCC
ACGAGTACTGGATGAGACATGCCCTGACCCTGGCCAAGAGGGCACGCGATGAGAGGGAGGTGCCTGTGGG
AGCCGTGCTGGTGCTGAACAATAGAGTGATCGGCGAGGGCTGGAACAGAGCCATCGGCCTGCACGACCCA
ACAGCCCATGCCGAAATTATGGCCCTGAGACAGGGCGGCCTGGTCATGCAGAACTACAGACTGATTGACG
CCACCCTGTACGTGACATTCGAGCCTTGCGTGATGTGCGCCGGCGCCATGATCCACTCTAGGATCGGCCG
CGTGGTGTTTGGCGTGAGGTGGGCAAAAACCGGCGCCGCAGGCTCCCTGATGGACGTGCTGCACTACCCC
GGCATGAATCACCGCGTCGAAATTACCGAGGGAATCCTGGCAGATGAATGTGCCGCCCTGCTGTGCTATT
TCTTTCGGATGCCTAGACAGGTGTTCAATGCTCAGAAGAAGGCCCAGAGCTCCACCGACTCCGGAGGATC
TAGCGGAGGCTCCTCTGGCTCTGAGACACCTGGCACAAGCGAGAGCGCAACACCTGAAAGCAGCGGGGGC
AGCAGCGGGGGGTCAGACAAGAAGTACAGCATCGGCCTGGCCATCGGCACCAACTCTGTGGGCTGGGCCG
TGATCACCGACGAGTACAAGGTGCCCAGCAAGAAATTCAAGGTGCTGGGCAACACCGACCGGCACAGCAT
CAAGAAGAACCTGATCGGAGCCCTGCTGTTCGACAGCGGCGAAACAGCCGAGGCCACCCGGCTGAAGAGA
ACCGCCAGAAGAAGATACACCAGACGGAAGAACCGGATCTGCTATCTGCAAGAGATCTTCAGCAACGAGA
TGGCCAAGGTGGACGACAGCTTCTTCCACAGACTGGAAGAGTCCTTCCTGGTGGAAGAGGATAAGAAGCA
CGAGCGGCACCCCATCTTCGGCAACATCGTGGACGAGGTGGCCTACCACGAGAAGTACCCCACCATCTAC
CACCTGAGAAAGAAACTGGTGGACAGCACCGACAAGGCCGACCTGCGGCTGATCTATCTGGCCCTGGCCC
ACATGATCAAGTTCCGGGGCCACTTCCTGATCGAGGGCGACCTGAACCCCGACAACAGCGACGTGGACAA
GCTGTTCATCCAGCTGGTGCAGACCTACAACCAGCTGTTCGAGGAAAACCCCATCAACGCCAGCGGCGTG
GACGCCAAGGCCATCCTGTCTGCCAGACTGAGCAAGAGCAGACGGCTGGAAAATCTGATCGCCCAGCTGC
CCGGCGAGAAGAAGAATGGCCTGTTCGGAAACCTGATTGCCCTGAGCCTGGGCCTGACCCCCAACTTCAA
GAGCAACTTCGACCTGGCCGAGGATGCCAAACTGCAGCTGAGCAAGGACACCTACGACGACGACCTGGAC
AACCTGCTGGCCCAGATCGGCGACCAGTACGCCGACCTGTTTCTGGCCGCCAAGAACCTGTCCGACGCCA
TCCTGCTGAGCGACATCCTGAGAGTGAACACCGAGATCACCAAGGCCCCCCTGAGCGCCTCTATGATCAA
GAGATACGACGAGCACCACCAGGACCTGACCCTGCTGAAAGCTCTCGTGCGGCAGCAGCTGCCTGAGAAG
TACAAAGAGATTTTCTTCGACCAGAGCAAGAACGGCTACGCCGGCTACATTGACGGCGGAGCCAGCCAGG
AAGAGTTCTACAAGTTCATCAAGCCCATCCTGGAAAAGATGGACGGCACCGAGGAACTGCTCGTGAAGCT
GAACAGAGAGGACCTGCTGCGGAAGCAGCGGACCTTCGACAACGGCAGCATCCCCCACCAGATCCACCTG
GGAGAGCTGCACGCCATTCTGCGGCGGCAGGAAGATTTTTACCCATTCCTGAAGGACAACCGGGAAAAGA
TCGAGAAGATCCTGACCTTCCGCATCCCCTACTACGTGGGCCCTCTGGCCAGGGGAAACAGCAGATTCGC
CTGGATGACCAGAAAGAGCGAGGAAACCATCACCCCCTGGAACTTCGAGGAAGTGGTGGACAAGGGCGCT
TCCGCCCAGAGCTTCATCGAGCGGATGACCAACTTCGATAAGAACCTGCCCAACGAGAAGGTGCTGCCCA
AGCACAGCCTGCTGTACGAGTACTTCACCGTGTATAACGAGCTGACCAAAGTGAAATACGTGACCGAGGG
AATGAGAAAGCCCGCCTTCCTGAGCGGCGAGCAGAAAAAGGCCATCGTGGACCTGCTGTTCAAGACCAAC
CGGAAAGTGACCGTGAAGCAGCTGAAAGAGGACTACTTCAAGAAAATCGAGTGCTTCGACTCCGTGGAAA
TCTCCGGCGTGGAAGATCGGTTCAACGCCTCCCTGGGCACATACCACGATCTGCTGAAAATTATCAAGGA
CAAGGACTTCCTGGACAATGAGGAAAACGAGGACATTCTGGAAGATATCGTGCTGACCCTGACACTGTTT
GAGGACAGAGAGATGATCGAGGAACGGCTGAAAACCTATGCCCACCTGTTCGACGACAAAGTGATGAAGC
AGCTGAAGCGGCGGAGATACACCGGCTGGGGCAGGCTGAGCCGGAAGCTGATCAACGGCATCCGGGACAA
GCAGTCCGGCAAGACAATCCTGGATTTCCTGAAGTCCGACGGCTTCGCCAACAGAAACTTCATGCAGCTG
ATCCACGACGACAGCCTGACCTTTAAAGAGGACATCCAGAAAGCCCAGGTGTCCGGCCAGGGCGATAGCC
TGCACGAGCACATTGCCAATCTGGCCGGCAGCCCCGCCATTAAGAAGGGCATCCTGCAGACAGTGAAGGT
GGTGGACGAGCTCGTGAAAGTGATGGGCCGGCACAAGCCCGAGAACATCGTGATCGAAATGGCCAGAGAG
AACCAGACCACCCAGAAGGGACAGAAGAACAGCCGCGAGAGAATGAAGCGGATCGAAGAGGGCATCAAAG
AGCTGGGCAGCCAGATCCTGAAAGAACACCCCGTGGAAAACACCCAGCTGCAGAACGAGAAGCTGTACCT
GTACTACCTGCAGAATGGGCGGGATATGTACGTGGACCAGGAACTGGACATCAACCGGCTGTCCGACTAC
GATGTGGACCATATCGTGCCTCAGAGCTTTCTGAAGGACGACTCCATCGACAACAAGGTGCTGACCAGAA
GCGACAAGAACCGGGGCAAGAGCGACAACGTGCCCTCCGAAGAGGTCGTGAAGAAGATGAAGAACTACTG
GCGGCAGCTGCTGAACGCCAAGCTGATTACCCAGAGAAAGTTCGACAATCTGACCAAGGCCGAGAGAGGC
GGCCTGAGCGAACTGGATAAGGCCGGCTTCATCAAGAGACAGCTGGTGGAAACCCGGCAGATCACAAAGC
ACGTGGCACAGATCCTGGACTCCCGGATGAACACTAAGTACGACGAGAATGACAAGCTGATCCGGGAAGT
GAAAGTGATCACCCTGAAGTCCAAGCTGGTGTCCGATTTCCGGAAGGATTTCCAGTTTTACAAAGTGCGC
GAGATCAACAACTACCACCACGCCCACGACGCCTACCTGAACGCCGTCGTGGGAACCGCCCTGATCAAAA
AGTACCCTAAGCTGGAAAGCGAGTTCGTGTACGGCGACTACAAGGTGTACGACGTGCGGAAGATGATCGC
CAAGAGCGAGCAGGAAATCGGCAAGGCTACCGCCAAGTACTTCTTCTACAGCAACATCATGAACTTTTTC
AAGACCGAGATTACCCTGGCCAACGGCGAGATCCGGAAGCGGCCTCTGATCGAGACAAACGGCGAAACCG
GGGAGATCGTGTGGGATAAGGGCCGGGATTTTGCCACCGTGCGGAAAGTGCTGAGCATGCCCCAAGTGAA
TATCGTGAAAAAGACCGAGGTGCAGACAGGCGGCTTCAGCAAAGAGTCTATCCTGCCCAAGAGGAACAGC
GATAAGCTGATCGCCAGAAAGAAGGACTGGGACCCTAAGAAGTACGGCGGCTTCGACAGCCCCACCGTGG
CCTATTCTGTGCTGGTGGTGGCCAAAGTGGAAAAGGGCAAGTCCAAGAAACTGAAGAGTGTGAAAGAGCT
GCTGGGGATCACCATCATGGAAAGAAGCAGCTTCGAGAAGAATCCCATCGACTTTCTGGAAGCCAAGGGC
TACAAAGAAGTGAAAAAGGACCTGATCATCAAGCTGCCTAAGTACTCCCTGTTCGAGCTGGAAAACGGCC
GGAAGAGAATGCTGGCCTCTGCCGGCGAACTGCAGAAGGGAAACGAACTGGCCCTGCCCTCCAAATATGT
GAACTTCCTGTACCTGGCCAGCCACTATGAGAAGCTGAAGGGCTCCCCCGAGGATAATGAGCAGAAACAG
CTGTTTGTGGAACAGCACAAGCACTACCTGGACGAGATCATCGAGCAGATCAGCGAGTTCTCCAAGAGAG
TGATCCTGGCCGACGCTAATCTGGACAAAGTGCTGTCCGCCTACAACAAGCACCGGGATAAGCCCATCAG
AGAGCAGGCCGAGAATATCATCCACCTGTTTACCCTGACCAATCTGGGAGCCCCTGCCGCCTTCAAGTAC
TTTGACACCACCATCGACCGGAAGAGGTACACCAGCACCAAAGAGGTGCTGGACGCCACCCTGATCCACC
AGAGCATCACCGGCCTGTACGAGACACGGATCGACCTGTCTCAGCTGGGAGGTGACTCTGGCGGCTCAAA
AAGAACCGCCGACGGCAGCGAATTCGAGCCCAAGAAGAAGAGGAAAGTCTAACCGGTCATCATCACCATC
ACCATTGAGTTTAAACCCGCTGATCAGCCTCGACTGTGCCTTCTAGTTGCCAGCCATCTGTTGTTTGCCC
CTCCCCCGTGCCTTCCTTGACCCTGGAAGGTGCCACTCCCACTGTCCTTTCCTAATAAAATGAGGAAATT
GCATCGCATTGTCTGAGTAGGTGTCATTCTATTCTGGGGGGTGGGGTGGGGCAGGACAGCAAGGGGGAGG
ATTGGGAAGACAATAGCAGGCATGCTGGGGATGCGGTGGGCTCTATGGCTTCTGAGGCGGAAAGAACCAG
CTGGGGCTCGATACCGTCGACCTCTAGCTAGAGCTTGGCGTAATCATGGTCATAGCTGTTTCCTGTGTGA
AATTGTTATCCGCTCACAATTCCACACAACATACGAGCCGGAAGCATAAAGTGTAAAGCCTAGGGTGCCT
AATGAGTGAGCTAACTCACATTAATTGCGTTGCGCTCACTGCCCGCTTTCCAGTCGGGAAACCTGTCGTG
CCAGCTGCATTAATGAATCGGCCAACGCGCGGGGAGAGGCGGTTTGCGTATTGGGCGCTCTTCCGCTTCC
TCGCTCACTGACTCGCTGCGCTCGGTCGTTCGGCTGCGGCGAGCGGTATCAGCTCACTCAAAGGCGGTAA
TACGGTTATCCACAGAATCAGGGGATAACGCAGGAAAGAACATGTGAGCAAAAGGCCAGCAAAAGGCCAG
GAACCGTAAAAAGGCCGCGTTGCTGGCGTTTTTCCATAGGCTCCGCCCCCCTGACGAGCATCACAAAAAT
CGACGCTCAAGTCAGAGGTGGCGAAACCCGACAGGACTATAAAGATACCAGGCGTTTCCCCCTGGAAGCT
CCCTCGTGCGCTCTCCTGTTCCGACCCTGCCGCTTACCGGATACCTGTCCGCCTTTCTCCCTTCGGGAAG
CGTGGCGCTTTCTCATAGCTCACGCTGTAGGTATCTCAGTTCGGTGTAGGTCGTTCGCTCCAAGCTGGGC
TGTGTGCACGAACCCCCCGTTCAGCCCGACCGCTGCGCCTTATCCGGTAACTATCGTCTTGAGTCCAACC
CGGTAAGACACGACTTATCGCCACTGGCAGCAGCCACTGGTAACAGGATTAGCAGAGCGAGGTATGTAGG
CGGTGCTACAGAGTTCTTGAAGTGGTGGCCTAACTACGGCTACACTAGAAGAACAGTATTTGGTATCTGC
GCTCTGCTGAAGCCAGTTACCTTCGGAAAAAGAGTTGGTAGCTCTTGATCCGGCAAACAAACCACCGCTG
GTAGCGGTGGTTTTTTTGTTTGCAAGCAGCAGATTACGCGCAGAAAAAAAGGATCTCAAGAAGATCCTTT
GATCTTTTCTACGGGGTCTGACACTCAGTGGAACGAAAACTCACGTTAAGGGATTTTGGTCATGAGATTA
TCAAAAAGGATCTTCACCTAGATCCTTTTAAATTAAAAATGAAGTTTTAAATCAATCTAAAGTATATATG
AGTAAACTTGGTCTGACAGTTACCAATGCTTAATCAGTGAGGCACCTATCTCAGCGATCTGTCTATTTCG
TTCATCCATAGTTGCCTGACTCCCCGTCGTGTAGATAACTACGATACGGGAGGGCTTACCATCTGGCCCC
AGTGCTGCAATGATACCGCGAGACCCACGCTCACCGGCTCCAGATTTATCAGCAATAAACCAGCCAGCCG
GAAGGGCCGAGCGCAGAAGTGGTCCTGCAACTTTATCCGCCTCCATCCAGTCTATTAATTGTTGCCGGGA
AGCTAGAGTAAGTAGTTCGCCAGTTAATAGTTTGCGCAACGTTGTTGCCATTGCTACAGGCATCGTGGTG
TCACGCTCGTCGTTTGGTATGGCTTCATTCAGCTCCGGTTCCCAACGATCAAGGCGAGTTACATGATCCC
CCATGTTGTGCAAAAAAGCGGTTAGCTCCTTCGGTCCTCCGATCGTTGTCAGAAGTAAGTTGGCCGCAGT
GTTATCACTCATGGTTATGGCAGCACTGCATAATTCTCTTACTGTCATGCCATCCGTAAGATGCTTTTCT
GTGACTGGTGAGTACTCAACCAAGTCATTCTGAGAATAGTGTATGCGGCGACCGAGTTGCTCTTGCCCGG
CGTCAATACGGGATAATACCGCGCCACATAGCAGAACTTTAAAAGTGCTCATCATTGGAAAACGTTCTTC
GGGGCGAAAACTCTCAAGGATCTTACCGCTGTTGAGATCCAGTTCGATGTAACCCACTCGTGCACCCAAC
TGATCTTCAGCATCTTTTACTTTCACCAGCGTTTCTGGGTGAGCAAAAACAGGAAGGCAAAATGCCGCAA
AAAAGGGAATAAGGGCGACACGGAAATGTTGAATACTCATACTCTTCCTTTTTCAATATTATTGAAGCAT
TTATCAGGGTTATTGTCTCATGAGCGGATACATATTTGAATGTATTTAGAAAAATAAACAAATAGGGGTT
CCGCGCACATTTCCCCGAAAAGTGCCACCTGACGTCGACGGATCGGGAGATCGATCTCCCGATCCCCTAG
GGTCGACTCTCAGTACAATCTGCTCTGATGCCGCATAGTTAAGCCAGTATCTGCTCCCTGCTTGTGTGTT
GGAGGTCGCTGAGTAGTGCGCGAGCAAAATTTAAGCTACAACAAGGCAAGGCTTGACCGAC
